Addgene plasmid #74946: pCXLE-hK + E2-Crimson
Purpose: Dosage control and tracing of reprogramming episomes
Depositing lab: Ann Zovein. Depositing organization: University of California, San Francisco (UCSF). Publication: Fluorescent tagged episomals for stoichiometric induced pluripotent stem cell reprogramming. Schmitt CE, Morales BM, Schmitz EMH, Hawkins JS, Lizama CO, Zape JP, Hsiao EC, Zovein AC. Stem Cell Res Ther. 2017 Jun 5;8(1):132. doi: 10.1186/s13287-017-0581-7. PubMed 28583172.
Backbone
  Vector backbone: pCXLE
  Vector type: Mammalian Expression
Growth in bacteria
  Bacterial resistance: Ampicillin, 100 μg/mL
  Growth temperature: 37°C
  Growth strain: DH5alpha
  Copy number: Unknown
Gene/Insert
  Gene/Insert name: Klf4
  Species: H. sapiens (human)
  Entrez Gene: KLF4 (a.k.a. EZF, GKLF)
Terms and licenses: Academic/Nonprofit Terms; Industry Terms: Not Available to Industry
How to cite: pCXLE-hK + E2-Crimson was a gift from Ann Zovein (Addgene plasmid # 74946 ; http://n2t.net/addgene:74946 ; RRID:Addgene_74946)
