[The description below was written by a language model from this plasmid's Addgene catalogue record.]
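Description:
pCXLE-hK + E2-Crimson is a mammalian expression plasmid built on the pCXLE backbone, carrying human KLF4 (also known as EZF or GKLF) as its insert. KLF4 is one of the classical transcription factors used to reprogram somatic cells to induced pluripotent stem cells. The stated purpose refers to reprogramming episomes, meaning the plasmid is intended to persist extrachromosomally in transfected cells rather than integrate. No feature table accompanies the record, so the promoter driving KLF4, the elements responsible for episomal maintenance, the bacterial origin of replication and any polyadenylation or post-transcriptional elements are not stated here. In bacteria the plasmid is selected with ampicillin; its copy number is listed as unknown, and no mammalian selection marker is recorded.

As the name indicates, the construct also includes E2-Crimson, a far-red fluorescent protein. The record does not say how the reporter is linked to KLF4, whether as a fusion, through a self-cleaving peptide or IRES, or as a separate cassette. The recorded purpose is dosage control and tracing of reprogramming episomes: fluorescence marks the cells that took up this particular factor-bearing plasmid and gives a readout of how much is present. The associated work concerns fluorescently tagged episomal vectors for stoichiometric iPSC reprogramming, which suggests that the plasmid is meant to be used with other tagged episomes so that cells receiving defined combinations and relative amounts of the factors can be identified or sorted, and so that loss of the episomes can be followed over time.
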