>Addgene plasmid #74946 | pCXLE-hK + E2-Crimson | addgene partial sequence | sequence record 153912 | pCAG-F 5'-GCAACGTGCTGGTTATTGTG-3'
TGACGCGCTGCTCCCATCTTTCTCCACGTTCGCGTCTGGCCCGGCGGGAAGGGAGAAGACACTGCGTCAA
GCAGGTGCCCCGAATAACCGCTGGCGGGAGGAGCTCTCCCACATGAAGCGACTTCCCCCAGTGCTTCCCG
GCCGCCCCTATGACCTGGCGGCGGCGACCGTGGCCACAGACCTGGAGAGCGGCGGAGCCGGTGCGGCTTG
CGGCGGTAGCAACCTGGCGCCCCTACCTCGGAGAGAGACCGAGGAGTTCAACGATCTCCTGGACCTGGAC
TTTATTCTCTCCAATTCGCTGACCCATCCTCCGGAGTCAGTGGCCGCCACCGTGTCCTCGTCAGCGTCAG
CCTCCTCTTCGTCGTCGCCGTCGAGCAGCGGCCCTGCCAGCGCGCCCTCCACCTGCAGCTTCACCTATCC
GATCCGGGCCGGGAACGACCCGGGCGTGGCGCCGGGCGGCACGGGCGGAGGCCTCCTCTATGGCAGGGAG
TCCGCTCCCCCTCCGACGGCTCCCTTCAACCTGGCGGACATCAACGACGTGAGCCCCTCGGGCGGCTTCG
TGGCCGAGCTCCTGCGGCCAGAATTGGACCCGGTGTACATTCCGCCGCAGCAGCCGCAGCCGCCAGGTGG
CGGGCTGATGGGCAAGTTCGTGCTGAAGGCGTCGCTGAGCGCCCCTGGCAGCGAGTACGGCAGCCCGTCG
GTCATCAGCGTCAGCAAAGGCAGCCCTGACGGCAGCCACCCGGTGGTGGTGGCGCCCTACAACGGCGGGC
CGCCGCGCACGTGCCCCAAGATCAAGCAGGAGGCGGTCTCTTCGTGCACCCACTTGGGCGCTGGACCCCC
TCTCAGCAATGGCCACCGGCCGGCTGCACACGA
